Addgene plasmid #233147: pAtVPZv1.0
Purpose: Expresses VDE, PsbS, ZEP from A.thaliana
Depositing lab: Krishna Niyogi. Depositing organization: University of California, Berkeley. Publication: Improving photosynthesis and crop productivity by accelerating recovery from photoprotection. Kromdijk J, Glowacka K, Leonelli L, Gabilly ST, Iwai M, Niyogi KK, Long SP. Science. 2016 Nov 18;354(6314):857-861. doi: 10.1126/science.aai8878. PubMed 27856901.
Backbone
  Vector backbone: pEarleyGate301
  Vector type: Plant Expression
  Selectable markers: BAR
Growth in bacteria
  Bacterial resistance: Kanamycin, 50 μg/mL
  Growth temperature: 37°C
  Growth strain: DH5alpha
  Copy number: Unknown
Gene/Insert 1
  Gene/Insert name: Resistance to herbicide bialaphos (alt name: BAR resistance gene)
  Insert size (bp): 552
  Promoter: mas promoter
  Cloning method: Unknown
  Sequencing primers: 5′ AGACGTACACGGTCGACTCG
Gene/Insert 2
  Gene/Insert name: Zeaxanthin epoxidase (alt name: ZEP)
  Species: A. thaliana (mustard weed)
  Insert size (bp): 2004
  Entrez Gene: ABA1 (a.k.a. AT5G67030, ABA DEFICIENT 1, ARABIDOPSIS THALIANA ABA DEFICIENT 1, ARABIDOPSIS THALIANA ZEAXANTHIN EPOXIDASE, ATABA1, ATZEP, IBS3, IMPAIRED IN BABA-INDUCED STERILITY 3, K8A10.10, K8A10_10, LOS6, LOW EXPRESSION OF OSMOTIC STRESS-RESPONSIVE GENES 6, NON-PHOTOCHEMICAL QUENCHING 2, NPQ2, ZEAXANTHIN EPOXIDASE, ZEP)
  Promoter: Rbcs1a
  Cloning method: Unknown
  Sequencing primers: 5′ TGTAGATCCTAGTCCACTTG
Gene/Insert 3
  Gene/Insert name: Photosystem II subunit S (alt name: PsbS)
  Species: A. thaliana (mustard weed)
  Insert size (bp): 798
  Entrez Gene: NPQ4 (a.k.a. AT1G44575, CP22, NONPHOTOCHEMICAL QUENCHING 4, PHOTOSYSTEM II SUBUNIT S, PSBS, PSII-S, T18F15.3, T18F15_3)
  Promoter: GAPA-1
  Cloning method: Unknown
  Sequencing primers: 5′ TCCTGTCTGCTACAAACCTT
Gene/Insert 4
  Gene/Insert name: Violoxanthin de-epoxidase (alt name: VDE)
  Species: A. thaliana (mustard weed)
  Insert size (bp): 1389
  Entrez Gene: NPQ1 (a.k.a. AT1G08550, ARABIDOPSIS VIOLAXANTHIN DE-EPOXIDASE 1, AVDE1, F22O13.3, F22O13_3, VIOLAXANTHIN DE-EPOXIDASE PRECURSOR, non-photochemical quenching 1)
  Promoter: FBA-2
  Cloning method: Unknown
  Sequencing primers: 5′ AGTGAGAGATAAGGGTGGTG
Terms and licenses: Academic/Nonprofit Terms; Industry Terms: Not Available to Industry
How to cite: pAtVPZv1.0 was a gift from Krishna Niyogi (Addgene plasmid # 233147 ; http://n2t.net/addgene:233147 ; RRID:Addgene_233147)
