[The description below was written by a language model from this plasmid's Addgene catalogue record and pLannotate feature annotations shown in this document.]
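Description:
pAtVPZv1.0 is an 18.5 kb binary T-DNA plasmid for plant expression, built on the Gateway-compatible pEarleyGate301 backbone and intended for Agrobacterium-mediated transformation. Outside the T-DNA borders it carries a ColE1/pBR322-type origin with the bom mobilisation region for propagation in E. coli, the pVS1 oriV with its RepA replication and StaA stability proteins for maintenance in Agrobacterium, and a kanamycin resistance gene (aphA-3) for bacterial selection. Between the nopaline-type left and right border repeats, next to the left border, sits the plant selectable marker: the Streptomyces hygroscopicus bar gene, encoding phosphinothricin acetyltransferase, driven by the mannopine synthase promoter and ended by the MAS terminator. It confers tolerance to bialaphos/glufosinate herbicides in transformed plants.

The payload lies between attB1 and attB2 sites, indicating that it was introduced by Gateway recombination. It consists of three tandem, same-orientation expression cassettes for Arabidopsis thaliana genes: zeaxanthin epoxidase (ZEP/NPQ2), photosystem II subunit S (PsbS/NPQ4) and violaxanthin de-epoxidase (VDE/NPQ1). The catalogue entry lists the promoters as Rbcs1a, GAPA-1 and FBA-2 respectively; these were not picked up by the automated annotation but fit the unannotated gaps upstream of each coding sequence. Each cassette ends in the Arabidopsis HSP18.2 terminator. A short TTG1-like hit between the first two cassettes is probably an annotation artefact of genomic promoter sequence. The backbone's HA tag fragment and OCS terminator lie downstream of attB2 and do not appear to be fused to any of the three proteins.

VDE and ZEP interconvert violaxanthin and zeaxanthin in the xanthophyll cycle, while PsbS is linked to non-photochemical quenching. According to the associated publication title, their co-expression is used to accelerate recovery from photoprotection, with the aim of improving photosynthesis and crop productivity.
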