Features (pLannotate 1.2.2; 28 found; start..end, strand, type, name):
    121..669     -  CDS            bar: PAT_STRHY - Experimental evidence at protein level: Swiss-Prot protein existence level 1. Inactivates phosphinothricin (PPT) by transfer of an acetyl group from acetyl CoA. Can also acetylate demethylphosphinothricin but not PTT or glutamate. This enzyme is an effector of phosphinothricin tripeptide (PTT or bialaphos) resistance. From Streptomyces hygroscopicus. Introduced by genetic manipulation and expressed in glufosinate-tolerant maize by Dekalb Genetics.
    675..1055    -  promoter       MAS promoter: mannopine synthase promoter (Velten et al., 1984)
   1067..1102    +  misc_feature   MCS (fragment): multiple cloning site
   1107..1131    +  protein_bind   attB1: mutant version of attB; recombination site for the Gateway® BP reaction BP Clonase™
   2339..4339    +  CDS            ZEP: ZEP_ARATH - Also known as ABA1, IBS3, LOS6, NPQ2. Experimental evidence at protein level: Swiss-Prot protein existence level 1. Zeaxanthin epoxidase that plays an important role in the xanthophyll cycle and abscisic acid (ABA) biosynthesis. Converts zeaxanthin into antheraxanthin and subsequently violaxanthin. Required for resistance to osmotic and drought stresses, ABA-dependent stomatal closure, seed development and dormancy, modulation of defense gene expression and disease resistance and non-photochemical quencing (NPQ). Through its role in ABA biosynthesis, regulates the expression of str
   4350..4582    +  terminator     HSP terminator: efficient transcription terminator from the Arabidopsis thaliana heat shock protein 18.2 gene (Nagaya et al., 2010)
   4588..4833    +  CDS            TTG1 (fragment): TTG1_ARATH - Experimental evidence at protein level: Swiss-Prot protein existence level 1. May regulate MYC transcription factors. Involved in epidermal cell fate specification such as trichome and root hair development, seed mucilage production, and anthocyanin biosynthesis by acting at the dihydroflavonol-4-reductase (DFR) step. Together with GL1 and GL3, promotes trichome formation. Activates the transcription of GL2. From Arabidopsis thaliana (Mouse-ear cress).
   5752..6546    +  CDS            PSBS: PSBS_ARATH - Also known as NPQ4 From Arabidopsis thaliana (Mouse-ear cress).
   6557..6789    +  terminator     HSP terminator: efficient transcription terminator from the Arabidopsis thaliana heat shock protein 18.2 gene (Nagaya et al., 2010)
   7905..9290    +  CDS            VDE1: VDE_ARATH - Also known as AVDE1, NPQ1, VXDE. Experimental evidence at protein level: Swiss-Prot protein existence level 1. Part of the xanthophyll (or violaxanthin) cycle for controlling the concentration of zeaxanthin in chloroplasts. Catalyzes the two-step mono de-epoxidation reaction. Stereospecific for all-trans xanthophylls. Zeaxanthin induces the dissipation of excitation energy in the chlorophyll of the light-harvesting protein complex of photosystem II. From Arabidopsis thaliana (Mouse-ear cress).
   9301..9533    +  terminator     HSP terminator: efficient transcription terminator from the Arabidopsis thaliana heat shock protein 18.2 gene (Nagaya et al., 2010)
   9570..9594    -  protein_bind   attB2: mutant version of attB; recombination site for the Gateway® BP reaction BP Clonase™
   9596..9623    +  CDS            3xHA (fragment): three tandem HA epitope tags
   9676..10383   +  terminator     OCS terminator: octopine synthase terminator
  10384..10404   +  misc_feature   MCS (fragment): pUC18/19 multiple cloning site
  10407..10561   +  CDS            lacZα (fragment): LacZα fragment of β-galactosidase; lacZ fragment
  10627..10651   +  misc_feature   RB T-DNA repeat: right border repeat from nopaline C58 T-DNA
  10991..11392   +  CDS            Y4CG_SINFN (fragment): Protein inferred from homology: Swiss-Prot protein existence level 3. From Sinorhizobium fredii (strain NBRC 101917 / NGR234).
  11952..12581   +  CDS            pVS1 StaA: stability protein from the Pseudomonas plasmid pVS1 (Heeb et al., 2000)
  13010..14083   +  CDS            pVS1 RepA: replication protein from the Pseudomonas plasmid pVS1 (Heeb et al., 2000)
  14149..14343   +  rep_origin     pVS1 oriV: origin of replication for the Pseudomonas plasmid pVS1 (Heeb et al., 2000)
  14546..14585   +  CDS            rop (fragment): Rop protein, which maintains plasmids at low copy number; rop
  14687..14827   +  misc_feature   bom: basis of mobility region from pBR322
  15013..15601   -  rep_origin     ori: high-copy-number ColE1/pMB1/pBR322/pUC origin of replication
  15709..15778   -  ncRNA          RNA-OUT: Accession: RF00240 - RNA-OUT
  17026..17820   -  CDS            KanR: aminoglycoside phosphotransferase; aphA-3; confers resistance to kanamycin
  18245..18269   +  misc_feature   LB T-DNA repeat: left border repeat from nopaline C58 T-DNA
  18355..108     -  terminator     MAS terminator (across the origin): mannopine synthase terminator
>Addgene plasmid #233147 | pAtVPZv1.0 | addgene full sequence | sequence record 462963 | Addgene NGS Result
TGTCTTCAATTCAGCCCAAATGGCAGTTGAAATACTCAAACCGCCCCATATGCAGGAGCGGATCATTCAT
TGTTTGTTTGGTTGCCTTTGCCAACATGGGAGTCCAAGATTCTGCAGTCAAATCTCGGTGACGGGCAGGA
CCGGACGGGGCGGTACCGGCAGGCTGAAGTCCAGCTGCCAGAAACCCACGTCATGCCAGTTCCCGTGCTT
GAAGCCGGCCGCCCGCAGCATGCCGCGGGGGGCATATCCGAGCGCCTCGTGCATGCGCACGCTCGGGTCG
TTGGGCAGCCCGATGACAGCGACCACGCTCTTGAAGCCCTGTGCCTCCAGGGACTTCAGCAGGTGGGTGT
AGAGCGTGGAGCCCAGTCCCGTCCGCTGGTGGCGGGGGGAGACGTACACGGTCGACTCGGCCGTCCAGTC
GTAGGCGTTGCGTGCCTTCCAGGGGCCCGCGTAGGCGATGCCGGCGACCTCGCCGTCCACCTCGGCGACG
AGCCAGGGATAGCGCTCCCGCAGACGGACGAGGTCGTCCGTCCACTCCTGCGGTTCCTGCGGCTCGGTAC
GGAAGTTGACCGTGCTTGTCTCGATGTAGTGGTTGACGATGGTGCAGACCGCCGGCATGTCCGCCTCGGT
GGCACGGCGGATGTCGGCCGGGCGTCGTTCTGGGCTCATCGATTCGATTTGGTGTATCGAGATTGGTTAT
GAAATTCAGATGCTAGTGTAATGTATTGGTAATTTGGGAAGATATAATAGGAAGCAAGGCTATTTATCCA
TTTCTGAAAAGGCGAAATGGCGTCACCGCGAGCGTCACGCGCATTCCGTTCTTGCTGTAAAGCGTTGTTT
GGTACACTTTTGACTAGCGAGGCTTGGCGTGTCAGCGTATCTATTCAAAAGTCGTTAATGGCTGCGGATC
AAGAAAAAGTTGGAATAGAAACAGAATACCCGCGAAATTCAGGCCCGGTTGCCATGTCCTACACGCCGAA
ATAAACGACCAAATTAGTAGAAAAATAAAAACTGACTCGGATACTTACGTCACGTCTTGCGCACTGATTT
GAAAAATCTCAGAATTGAATTCTGCAGTCGACGGTACCGCGGGCCCGGGATCATCAACAAGTTTGTACAA
AAAAGCAGGCTCCGCGGCCGCCCCCTTCACCCCCGGGAACATTCATACGTTTTCATTTGAAATATCCTCT
ATAATTATATTGAATTTGGCACATAATAAGAAACCTAATTGGTGATTTATTTTACTAGTAAATTTCTGGT
GATGGGCTTTCTACTAGAAAGCTCTCGGAAAATCTTGGACCAAATCCATATTCCATGACTTCGATTGTTA
ACCCTATTAGTTTTCACAAACATACTATCAATATCATTGCAACGGAAAAGGTACAAGTAAAACATTCAAT
CCGATAGGGAAGTGATGTAGGAGGTTGGGAAGACAGGCCCAGAAAGAGATTTATCTGACTTGTTTTGTGT
ATAGTTTTCAATGTTCATAAAGGAAGATGGAGACTTGAGAAGTTTTTTTTGGACTTTGTTTAGCTTTGTT
GGGCGTTTTTTTTTTTTGATCAATAACTTTGTTGGGCTTATGATTTGTAATATTTTCGTGGACTCTTTAG
TTTATTTAGACGTGCTAACTTTGTTGGGCTTATGACTTGTTGTAACATATTGTAACAGATGACTTGATGT
GCGACTAATCTTTACACATTAAACATAGTTCTGTTTTTTGAAAGTTCTTATTTTCATTTTTATTTGAATG
TTATATATTTTTCTATATTTATAATTCTAGTAAAAGGCAAATTTTGCTTTTAAATGAAAAAAATATATAT
TCCACAGTTTCACCTAATCTTATGCATTTAGCAGTACAAATTCAAAAATTTCCCATTTTTATTCATGAAT
CATACCATTATATATTAACTAAATCCAAGGTAAAAAAAAGGTATGAAAGCTCTATAGTAAGTAAAATATA
AATTCCCCATAAGGAAAGGGCCAAGTCCACCAGGCAAGTAAAATGAGCAAGCACCACTCCACCATCACAC
AATTTCACTCATAGATAACGATAAGATTCATGGAATTATCTTCCACGTGGCATTATTCCAGCGGTTCAAG
CCGATAAGGGTCTCAACACCTCTCCTTAGGCCTTTGTGGCCGTTACCAAGTAAAATTAACCTCACACATA
TCCACACTCAAAATCCAACGGTGTAGATCCTAGTCCACTTGAATCTCATGTATCCTAGACCCTCCGATCA
CTCCAAAGCTTGTTCTCATTGTTGTTATCATTATATATAGATGACCAAAGCACTAGACCAAACCTCAGTC
ACACAAAGAGTAAAGAAGAACAGGTACCATGGGTTCAACTCCGTTTTGCTACTCTATCAATCCATCTCCA
TCAAAGCTTGATTTCACGAGGACCCATGTGTTTAGTCCTGTTTCTAAACAGTTTTACTTAGATTTATCAT
CGTTTTCCGGAAAACCCGGAGGAGTATCTGGGTTTAGGAGCCGTCGAGCTTTGCTCGGAGTAAAGGCGGC
GACGGCGTTAGTTGAGAAGGAGGAGAAGAGAGAGGCGGTGACGGAGAAGAAGAAGAAATCGAGGGTTTTA
GTTGCCGGAGGTGGAATCGGAGGATTGGTGTTTGCTTTAGCGGCTAAGAAGAAAGGATTCGATGTGTTAG
TGTTTGAGAAAGATTTGAGTGCTATAAGAGGAGAAGGAAAATACAGAGGCCCGATTCAAATACAGAGCAA
CGCTTTAGCTGCTTTGGAAGCTATTGATATTGAAGTTGCTGAACAAGTTATGGAAGCTGGGTGTATCACT
GGTGATCGGATTAACGGTCTCGTTGATGGTATCTCTGGTACTTGGTATGTAAAGTTTGATACTTTCACTC
CTGCGGCGTCACGGGGACTTCCTGTGACTAGAGTAATTAGTAGAATGACTCTGCAGCAGATTCTAGCACG
TGCGGTTGGAGAAGATGTGATTAGAAACGAGAGTAATGTTGTTGATTTTGAAGATTCTGGAGATAAGGTT
ACTGTGGTACTCGAGAATGGTCAACGCTATGAAGGTGATCTGCTTGTGGGTGCAGATGGCATTTGGTCTA
AGGTGAGAAATAATTTGTTTGGCCGTAGTGAAGCTACTTATTCAGGCTACACTTGTTACACGGGGATTGC
AGATTTTATACCAGCGGATATCGAGTCTGTTGGCTACCGGGTTTTCTTGGGACACAAACAGTACTTTGTT
TCTTCGGATGTTGGTGGTGGAAAAATGCAATGGTATGCATTTCACGAGGAACCAGCTGGTGGGGCTGATG
CTCCAAATGGTATGAAGAAAAGGTTGTTTGAAATATTTGACGGTTGGTGCGACAATGTACTCGACTTGTT
GCATGCGACTGAGGAGGAAGCCATTCTGAGAAGAGATATTTATGATAGAAGTCCTGGTTTTACTTGGGGT
AAAGGGCGTGTTACGCTGCTCGGGGATTCTATCCATGCGATGCAGCCAAATATGGGTCAAGGTGGATGCA
TGGCCATTGAGGATAGTTTTCAACTAGCATTGGAGCTTGATGAAGCATGGAAACAGAGTGTTGAAACGAC
TACACCTGTTGATGTTGTTTCCTCTTTGAAAAGATATGAGGAATCTAGAAGACTGAGAGTCGCTATTATC
CATGCAATGGCGAGGATGGCTGCAATTATGGCTTCCACTTACAAAGCATACTTAGGTGTTGGGCTTGGTC
CTCTGTCTTTCTTGACAAAGTTTAGAGTACCACATCCAGGAAGAGTTGGTGGTAGATTCTTCGTTGACAT
TGCTATGTCATCGATGCTTGACTGGGTCCTTGGAGGTAACAGTGAAAAACTCCAAGGAAGGCCACCTAGT
TGCAGACTCACTGACAAAGCCGATGACCGGCTTCGAGAGTGGTTTGAAGATGACGATGCTCTTGAACGTA
CTATAAAGGGAGAATGGTATCTAATTCCACACGGCGACGATTGTTGCGTTTCGGAAACATTATGTCTAAC
CAAAGATGAAGATCAACCTTGCATCGTCGGAAGCGAACCAGATCAAGATTTTCCTGGAATGCGCATTGTG
ATCCCTTCGTCTCAGGTTTCGAAGATGCATGCTCGTGTGATTTACAAAGACGGAGCTTTCTTCTTGATGG
ATCTTCGAAGCGAACACGGAACCTATGTGACCGATAACGAAGGAAGAAGATATAGAGCAACACCGAATTT
TCCCGCGCGGTTTAGATCGTCCGACATCATCGAGTTTGGTTCAGATAAGAAGGCGGCGTTTAGGGTGAAA
GTAATCAGGAAAACTCCGAAATCGACGAGGAAGAATGAGAGTAACAACGATAAATTACTTCAGACAGCTT
GAGGTACCATATGAAGATGAAGATGAAATATTTGGTGTGTCAAATAAAAAGCTTGTGTGCTTAAGTTTGT
GTTTTTTTCTTGGCTTGTTGTGTTATGAATTTGTGGCTTTTTCTAATATTAAATGAATGTAAGATCTCAT
TATAATGAATAAACAAATGTTTCTATAATCCATTGTGAATGTTTTGTTGGATCTCTTCTGCAGCATATAA
CTACTGTATGTGCTATGGTATGGACTATGGAACCTGCAGGCATCAGGCTAGTGTCAATGCTATAGCTTGG
GCTCCTCATAGCTCTTCCCATATCTGCTCCGCTGGAGATGATTCTCAGGCGTTGATTTGGGATATATCTT
CCATGGGACAGCATGTTGAAGGTGGTCTGGATCCGATTCTAGCTTACACAGCCGGCGCTGAGGTTGAGCA
GCTTCAGTGGTCATCTTCTCAGCCTGATTGGGTTGCCATTGCCTTCTCTAACAAGCTGCAGATTCTCCGG
GTCTGATTATGTTTTACAGATTTCTGTTGGATACTTGGATGTAAAAACTCGTTGCTATTGTTGATTAATG
ATCTTTTGATCTCTGACTCTAAGCCTCATTGAGTTTCCTTTCATAGTATGGTCTGTGTAGGAACTATGTA
CCTTCAAAATTGTGAATAACTAGCTTTAGCATTGGATTTGATTAGACGTATGGAAGTTAGTTTTGAACAG
AGAGCATGTGACATAACGGGGAACTTGAAGTAGATTATGACTAACACCAGCATTTATGTTTCTCTGCCCT
CGAGCTGATGGAGTTGCAGGATTTTGTCTGCCTCACCATCGTATGGAATGTGTAGCTTTCTATGGTAGTT
GTTATAAGTTTTGTCTCCATTGTCCATATCACTTTATGGGTATGTAGATTTGTGAAATTAGGCATTTGTA
ACATCGTACAGATGATGTATTCTTCATTACTTCAATACAGGCATATAGACTCTCTGTCCAACTTAAAAGG
CATACAAGGTCTGTGGTTTACCAAAATCAGCTTTACTAAATCCTTTGGCCAATATTCTCTCAGCCAGTCC
TAAGAACCTCTGCTCTAAAAAGTCTTAGCTTTGAAAGTCAGACAAATGGAGAGCAGCCTTATCCTCCTTT
TATAACCGTGACCACACACACAAATGAAGAAGCCCAAATGAAAGGCCCAAAAATCTAAAAAATAGGTGAA
GGAGGGACTTTGTGAATATGTGATCATAGAAACATGAAGAGACAAGAGAGTGGTAAAACCACAACCATAG
AAACAAGTAAGAAAGCTATCCAGAATCTAATCTTATTTGCCTCCAAGTCATCAATTCTTTATCCTATATT
ACTAGTCTCTGCTTCACCAATCCTTTTTGCTCTCCTGTCTGCTACAAACCTTAACTTGGATTCTTTCTGG
TCACCGGTACCATGGCTCAAACCATGCTGCTTACTTCAGGCGTCACCGCCGGCCATTTTTTGAGGAACAA
GAGCCCTTTGGCTCAGCCCAAAGTTCACCATCTCTTCCTCTCTGGAAACTCTCCGGTTGCACTACCATCT
AGGAGACAATCATTCGTTCCTCTCGCTCTCTTCAAACCCAAAACCAAAGCTGCTCCTAAAAAGGTTGAGA
AGCCGAAGAGCAAGGTTGAGGATGGCATCTTTGGAACGTCTGGTGGGATTGGTTTCACAAAGGCGAATGA
GCTATTCGTTGGTCGTGTTGCTATGATCGGTTTCGCTGCATCGTTGCTTGGTGAGGCGTTGACGGGAAAA
GGGATATTAGCTCAGCTGAATCTGGAGACAGGGATACCGATTTACGAAGCAGAGCCATTGCTTCTCTTCT
TCATCTTGTTCACTCTGTTGGGAGCCATTGGAGCTCTCGGAGACAGAGGAAAATTCGTCGACGATCCTCC
CACCGGGCTCGAGAAAGCCGTCATTCCTCCCGGCAAAAACGTCCGATCTGCCCTCGGTCTCAAAGAACAA
GGTCCATTGTTTGGGTTCACGAAGGCGAACGAGTTATTCGTAGGAAGATTGGCACAGTTGGGAATAGCAT
TTTCACTGATAGGAGAGATTATTACCGGGAAAGGAGCATTAGCTCAACTCAACATTGAGACCGGTATACC
AATTCAAGATATCGAACCACTTGTCCTCTTAAACGTTGCTTTCTTCTTCTTCGCTGCCATTAATCCTGGT
AATGGAAAATTCATCACCGATGATGGTGAAGAAAGCTAAGGTACCATATGAAGATGAAGATGAAATATTT
GGTGTGTCAAATAAAAAGCTTGTGTGCTTAAGTTTGTGTTTTTTTCTTGGCTTGTTGTGTTATGAATTTG
TGGCTTTTTCTAATATTAAATGAATGTAAGATCTCATTATAATGAATAAACAAATGTTTCTATAATCCAT
TGTGAATGTTTTGTTGGATCTCTTCTGCAGCATATAACTACTGTATGTGCTATGGTATGGACTATGGAAG
AATTCCCTACACATCCACTTGGCCACCTGTTGTGCAATGATGACGATGAGATTGCAGTGTCTCTCGACTG
ATGATGTAGACTTCACAATCTCTTAAAAATCCCAGTACTTAACCTCAGCCTTAAGAAAACGCAGGGAACT
ACGTCCTCACAAAATCTTTCTCTTTGAGTGTAACTTTCAGACGCATCTTTGGCTCTAAATTCTAAAAAGG
AAAATTTTAATAGGTTTTCATAATCATGGGTTCACTGGATTAGCATATAAGTCTATGGTTGAGAAACTTG
AGACCCAGACTAACGAAACCTCTTTCCGGATCCAAAGGTCCTCTTGTGTAGTTGACGTGGTAAACTCTCT
ACCGTCAAATTTAGACATTAGCTAATCTGATCAATAATCTCGGCAGCTCTTAAAAATTAAAAATTAGAAA
TGATACGAACCTCATAATTTTTCTTTCTCTTATCAAAACACCATCTTTGTATCTTTATAAGCCTGTTGCC
ACTATTTTTAATTGAAAATGATGCGTTTGTCTTATGTTTTCTGTCCTGGAGTTCAACATTATGACAATAT
GTATAGTAAATTAGTGATATACAAGACGTTTGCAATTCAAGAAAAAAACTTATAAACTAATTAATATTAT
GGTCCACGGTGCTACATATTAACTCTTGATGGTTTTATACATCTTTTCTACATGCTAATATGCTTTTAAT
ATTGTAGCCTAACGTTATAATTTGTTTTTTCTTAAAGAAACAGTATCTTGAACGAATCTTAACTATTTCT
GTACTTATTCGATTTTATTCGATTTTTATCCGTGTAAAGGCAAACGATTATTATGTAACGACGGGCATAA
AAAGAGTATCGATTTCCTATTCGGAGAAAAAAAAAAAGATAAAAATTGGAGTGTATGTATATTTCTTGAA
TTGAGAGTAATACAAGATTACGGTCCAGGTGGCGGAATATTATTGGCAAGGTCACAAGAACCTCAAATAA
CTGATCTGAAGAGAAATATAAATCCAAAAGAGGGAGGAGTGAGAGATAAGGGTGGTGTCATAAGCGTTTA
CTGTGAGTCTCTCAAAGAAACCAAAGGCAGAGAAAAGAGATAACACACACAAAAAAAAGGTACCATGGCA
GTAGCTACACATTGTTTCACTTCACCTTGTCATGACCGTATTCGATTTTTCTCAAGTGATGATGGTATTG
GTAGGCTTGGCATTACAAGAAAGAGGATCAATGGCACTTTCTTGCTCAAGATTTTACCTCCAATCCAAAG
TGCTGATCTCAGAACAACTGGTGGGAGATCCTCACGTCCTTTATCTGCATTCAGGTCAGGATTCTCTAAG
GGGATATTTGACATTGTGCCATTACCATCAAAGAATGAGCTGAAAGAGCTGACCGCTCCGCTGTTGCTAA
AACTCGTGGGTGTTTTAGCTTGCGCGTTCCTTATTGTTCCATCTGCAGATGCAGTTGATGCACTTAAAAC
TTGTGCATGCTTATTGAAGGGATGCAGGATAGAACTCGCAAAGTGCATTGCCAACCCTGCCTGTGCAGCC
AATGTCGCGTGCCTTCAGACCTGCAATAACCGTCCAGATGAAACCGAGTGCCAGATTAAATGTGGGGATC
TGTTTGAGAACAGTGTTGTTGATGAGTTCAACGAGTGTGCTGTGTCGAGAAAAAAGTGTGTTCCTAGAAA
ATCTGATCTCGGAGAATTTCCTGCCCCAGACCCTTCTGTTCTTGTACAGAACTTCAACATCTCGGACTTT
AACGGGAAGTGGTACATTACAAGTGGCTTGAATCCAACCTTTGATGCCTTCGACTGCCAGCTGCATGAGT
TCCACACAGAAGGTGACAACAAGCTTGTTGGAAACATCTCTTGGAGAATAAAGACCCTAGACAGTGGATT
CTTTACTAGGTCAGCCGTACAAAAATTCGTGCAAGATCCTAACCAACCTGGTGTTCTCTACAATCATGAC
AACGAGTACCTTCACTATCAAGATGACTGGTATATCCTGTCATCAAAGATAGAGAATAAACCTGAAGACT
ATATATTTGTATACTACCGTGGGCGAAACGATGCTTGGGATGGATATGGTGGTGCAGTTGTATACACGAG
AAGTTCTGTATTACCCAATAGCATTATACCAGAACTCGAAAAAGCAGCAAAAAGCATAGGCAGAGACTTC
AGCACATTCATTAGAACGGATAACACATGTGGTCCTGAACCTGCGCTCGTGGAGAGAATTGAGAAGACAG
TGGAAGAAGGTGAAAGGATAATCGTAAAAGAGGTTGAAGAGATAGAAGAAGAGGTAGAGAAGGAAGTGGA
GAAGGTCGGTAGGACTGAGATGACCTTGTTCCAGAGATTGGCTGAAGGATTTAATGAACTGAAGCAAGAC
GAGGAGAATTTCGTGAGAGAGTTAAGTAAAGAAGAGATGGAGTTTTTGGATGAGATCAAAATGGAAGCAA
GTGAGGTTGAAAAATTGTTTGGGAAAGCTTTGCCAATCAGGAAGGTCAGGTAGGGTACCATATGAAGATG
AAGATGAAATATTTGGTGTGTCAAATAAAAAGCTTGTGTGCTTAAGTTTGTGTTTTTTTCTTGGCTTGTT
GTGTTATGAATTTGTGGCTTTTTCTAATATTAAATGAATGTAAGATCTCATTATAATGAATAAACAAATG
TTTCTATAATCCATTGTGAATGTTTTGTTGGATCTCTTCTGCAGCATATAACTACTGTATGTGCTATGGT
ATGGACTATGGAAGAATTCCCTGCAGGCCCGGGAAGGGTGGGCGCGCCGACCCAGCTTTCTTGTACAAAG
TGGTGTACCCATACGATGTTCCAGATTACGCTTGACTAGGTGAGTCTAGAGAGTTAATTAAGACCCGGGA
CTAGTCCCTAGAGTCCTGCTTTAATGAGATATGCGAGACGCCTATGATCGCATGATATTTGCTTTCAATT
CTGTTGTGCACGTTGTAAAAAACCTGAGCATGTGTAGCTCAGATCCTTACCGCCGGTTTCGGTTCATTCT
AATGAATATATCACCCGTTACTATCGTATTTTTATGAATAATATTCTCCGTTCAATTTACTGATTGTACC
CTACTACTTATATGTACAATATTAAAATGAAAACAATATATTGTGCTGAATAGGTTTATAGCGACATCTA
TGATAGAGCGCCACAATAACAAACAATTGCGTTTTATTATTACAAATCCAATTTTAAAAAAAGCGGCAGA
ACCGGTCAAACCTAAAAGACTGATTACATAAATCTTATTCAAATTTCAAAAGTGCCCCAGGGGCTAGTAT
CTACGACACACCGAGCGGCGAACTAATAACGCTCACTGAAGGGAACTCCGGTTCCCCGCCGGCGCGCATG
GGTGAGATTCCTTGAAGTTGAGTATTGGCCGTCCGCTCTACCGAAAGTTACGGGCACCATTCAACCCGGT
CCAGCACGGCGGCCGGGTAACCGACTTGCTGCCCCGAGAATTATGCAGCATTTTTTTGGTGTATGTGGGC
CCCAAATGAAGTGCAGGTCAAACCTTGACAGTGACGACAAATCGTTGGGCGGGTCCAGGGCGAATTTTGC
GACAACATGTCGAGGCTCAGCAGGACCTGCAGGCATGCAAGCTTGGCACTGGCCGTCGTTTTACAACGTC
GTGACTGGGAAAACCCTGGCGTTACCCAACTTAATCGCCTTGCAGCACATCCCCCTTTCGCCAGCTGGCG
TAATAGCGAAGAGGCCCGCACCGATCGCCCTTCCCAACAGTTGCGCAGCCTGAATGGCGAATGCTAGAGC
AGCTTGAGCTTGGATCAGATTGTCGTTTCCCGCCTTCAGTTTAAACTATCAGTGTTTGACAGGATATATT
GGCGGGTAAACCTAAGAGAAAAGAGCGTTTATTAGAATAATCGGATATTTAAAAGGGCGTGAAAAGGTTT
ATCCGTTCGTCCATTTGTATGTGCATGCCAACCACAGGGTTCCCCTCGGGATCAAAGTACTTTGATCCAA
CCCCTCCGCTGCTATAGTGCAGTCGGCTTCTGACGTTCAGTGCAGCCGTCTTCTGAAAACGACATGTCGC
ACAAGTCCTAAGTTACGCGACAGGCTGCCGCCCTGCCCTTTTCCTGGCGTTTTCTTGTCGCGTGTTTTAG
TCGCATAAAGTAGAATACTTGCGACTAGAACCGGAGACATTACGCCATGAACAAGAGCGCCGCCGCTGGC
CTGCTGGGCTATGCCCGCGTCAGCACCGACGACCAGGACTTGACCAACCAACGGGCCGAACTGCACGCGG
CCGGCTGCACCAAGCTGTTTTCCGAGAAGATCACCGGCACCAGGCGCGACCGCCCGGAGCTGGCCAGGAT
GCTTGACCACCTACGCCCTGGCGACGTTGTGACAGTGACCAGGCTAGACCGCCTGGCCCGCAGCACCCGC
GACCTACTGGACATTGCCGAGCGCATCCAGGAGGCCGGCGCGGGCCTGCGTAGCCTGGCAGAGCCGTGGG
CCGACACCACCACGCCGGCCGGCCGCATGGTGTTGACCGTGTTCGCCGGCATTGCCGAGTTCGAGCGTTC
CCTAATCATCGACCGCACCCGGAGCGGGCGCGAGGCCGCCAAGGCCCGAGGCGTGAAGTTTGGCCCCCGC
CCTACCCTCACCCCGGCACAGATCGCGCACGCCCGCGAGCTGATCGACCAGGAAGGCCGCACCGTGAAAG
AGGCGGCTGCACTGCTTGGCGTGCATCGCTCGACCCTGTACCGCGCACTTGAGCGCAGCGAGGAAGTGAC
GCCCACCGAGGCCAGGCGGCGCGGTGCCTTCCGTGAGGACGCATTGACCGAGGCCGACGCCCTGGCGGCC
GCCGAGAATGAACGCCAAGAGGAACAAGCATGAAACCGCACCAGGACGGCCAGGACGAACCGTTTTTCAT
TACCGAAGAGATCGAGGCGGAGATGATCGCGGCCGGGTACGTGTTCGAGCCGCCCGCGCACGTCTCAACC
GTGCGGCTGCATGAAATCCTGGCCGGTTTGTCTGATGCCAAGCTGGCGGCCTGGCCGGCCAGCTTGGCCG
CTGAAGAAACCGAGCGCCGCCGTCTAAAAAGGTGATGTGTATTTGAGTAAAACAGCTTGCGTCATGCGGT
CGCTGCGTATATGATGCGATGAGTAAATAAACAAATACGCAAGGGGAACGCATGAAGGTTATCGCTGTAC
TTAACCAGAAAGGCGGGTCAGGCAAGACGACCATCGCAACCCATCTAGCCCGCGCCCTGCAACTCGCCGG
GGCCGATGTTCTGTTAGTCGATTCCGATCCCCAGGGCAGTGCCCGCGATTGGGCGGCCGTGCGGGAAGAT
CAACCGCTAACCGTTGTCGGCATCGACCGCCCGACGATTGACCGCGACGTGAAGGCCATCGGCCGGCGCG
ACTTCGTAGTGATCGACGGAGCGCCCCAGGCGGCGGACTTGGCTGTGTCCGCGATCAAGGCAGCCGACTT
CGTGCTGATTCCGGTGCAGCCAAGCCCTTACGACATATGGGCCACCGCCGACCTGGTGGAGCTGGTTAAG
CAGCGCATTGAGGTCACGGATGGAAGGCTACAAGCGGCCTTTGTCGTGTCGCGGGCGATCAAAGGCACGC
GCATCGGCGGTGAGGTTGCCGAGGCGCTGGCCGGGTACGAGCTGCCCATTCTTGAGTCCCGTATCACGCA
GCGCGTGAGCTACCCAGGCACTGCCGCCGCCGGCACAACCGTTCTTGAATCAGAACCCGAGGGCGACGCT
GCCCGCGAGGTCCAGGCGCTGGCCGCTGAAATTAAATCAAAACTCATTTGAGTTAATGAGGTAAAGAGAA
AATGAGCAAAAGCACAAACACGCTAAGTGCCGGCCGTCCGAGCGCACGCAGCAGCAAGGCTGCAACGTTG
GCCAGCCTGGCAGACACGCCAGCCATGAAGCGGGTCAACTTTCAGTTGCCGGCGGAGGATCACACCAAGC
TGAAGATGTACGCGGTACGCCAAGGCAAGACCATTACCGAGCTGCTATCTGAATACATCGCGCAGCTACC
AGAGTAAATGAGCAAATGAATAAATGAGTAGATGAATTTTAGCGGCTAAAGGAGGCGGCATGGAAAATCA
AGAACAACCAGGCACCGACGCCGTGGAATGCCCCATGTGTGGAGGAACGGGCGGTTGGCCAGGCGTAAGC
GGCTGGGTTGCCTGCCGGCCCTGCAATGGCACTGGAACCCCCAAGCCCGAGGAATCGGCGTGAGCGGTCG
CAAACCATCCGGCCCGGTACAAATCGGCGCGGCGCTGGGTGATGACCTGGTGGAGAAGTTGAAGGCCGCG
CAGGCCGCCCAGCGGCAACGCATCGAGGCAGAAGCACGCCCCGGTGAATCGTGGCAAGCGGCCGCTGATC
GAATCCGCAAAGAATCCCGGCAACCGCCGGCAGCCGGTGCGCCGTCGATTAGGAAGCCGCCCAAGGGCGA
CGAGCAACCAGATTTTTTCGTTCCGATGCTCTATGACGTGGGCACCCGCGATAGTCGCAGCATCATGGAC
GTGGCCGTTTTCCGTCTGTCGAAGCGTGACCGACGAGCTGGCGAGGTGATCCGCTACGAGCTTCCAGACG
GGCACGTAGAGGTTTCCGCAGGGCCGGCCGGCATGGCCAGTGTGTGGGATTACGACCTGGTACTGATGGC
GGTTTCCCATCTAACCGAATCCATGAACCGATACCGGGAAGGGAAGGGAGACAAGCCCGGCCGCGTGTTC
CGTCCACACGTTGCGGACGTACTCAAGTTCTGCCGGCGAGCCGATGGCGGAAAGCAGAAAGACGACCTGG
TAGAAACCTGCATTCGGTTAAACACCACGCACGTTGCCATGCAGCGTACGAAGAAGGCCAAGAACGGCCG
CCTGGTGACGGTATCCGAGGGTGAAGCCTTGATTAGCCGCTACAAGATCGTAAAGAGCGAAACCGGGCGG
CCGGAGTACATCGAGATCGAGCTAGCTGATTGGATGTACCGCGAGATCACAGAAGGCAAGAACCCGGACG
TGCTGACGGTTCACCCCGATTACTTTTTGATCGATCCCGGCATCGGCCGTTTTCTCTACCGCCTGGCACG
CCGCGCCGCAGGCAAGGCAGAAGCCAGATGGTTGTTCAAGACGATCTACGAACGCAGTGGCAGCGCCGGA
GAGTTCAAGAAGTTCTGTTTCACCGTGCGCAAGCTGATCGGGTCAAATGACCTGCCGGAGTACGATTTGA
AGGAGGAGGCGGGGCAGGCTGGCCCGATCCTAGTCATGCGCTACCGCAACCTGATCGAGGGCGAAGCATC
CGCCGGTTCCTAATGTACGGAGCAGATGCTAGGGCAAATTGCCCTAGCAGGGGAAAAAGGTCGAAAAGGT
CTCTTTCCTGTGGATAGCACGTACATTGGGAACCCAAAGCCGTACATTGGGAACCGGAACCCGTACATTG
GGAACCCAAAGCCGTACATTGGGAACCGGTCACACATGTAAGTGACTGATATAAAAGAGAAAAAAGGCGA
TTTTTCCGCCTAAAACTCTTTAAAACTTATTAAAACTCTTAAAACCCGCCTGGCCTGTGCATAACTGTCT
GGCCAGCGCACAGCCGAAGAGCTGCAAAAAGCGCCTACCCTTCGGTCGCTGCGCTCCCTACGCCCCGCCG
CTTCGCGTCGGCCTATCGCGGCCGCTGGCCGCTCAAAAATGGCTGGCCTACGGCCAGGCAATCTACCAGG
GCGCGGACAAGCCGCGCCGTCGCCACTCGACCGCCGGCGCCCACATCAAGGCACCCTGCCTCGCGCGTTT
CGGTGATGACGGTGAAAACCTCTGACACATGCAGCTCCCGGAGACGGTCACAGCTTGTCTGTAAGCGGAT
GCCGGGAGCAGACAAGCCCGTCAGGGCGCGTCAGCGGGTGTTGGCGGGTGTCGGGGCGCAGCCATGACCC
AGTCACGTAGCGATAGCGGAGTGTATACTGGCTTAACTATGCGGCATCAGAGCAGATTGTACTGAGAGTG
CACCATATGCGGTGTGAAATACCGCACAGATGCGTAAGGAGAAAATACCGCATCAGGCGCTCTTCCGCTT
CCTCGCTCACTGACTCGCTGCGCTCGGTCGTTCGGCTGCGGCGAGCGGTATCAGCTCACTCAAAGGCGGT
AATACGGTTATCCACAGAATCAGGGGATAACGCAGGAAAGAACATGTGAGCAAAAGGCCAGCAAAAGGCC
AGGAACCGTAAAAAGGCCGCGTTGCTGGCGTTTTTCCATAGGCTCCGCCCCCCTGACGAGCATCACAAAA
ATCGACGCTCAAGTCAGAGGTGGCGAAACCCGACAGGACTATAAAGATACCAGGCGTTTCCCCCTGGAAG
CTCCCTCGTGCGCTCTCCTGTTCCGACCCTGCCGCTTACCGGATACCTGTCCGCCTTTCTCCCTTCGGGA
AGCGTGGCGCTTTCTCATAGCTCACGCTGTAGGTATCTCAGTTCGGTGTAGGTCGTTCGCTCCAAGCTGG
GCTGTGTGCACGAACCCCCCGTTCAGCCCGACCGCTGCGCCTTATCCGGTAACTATCGTCTTGAGTCCAA
CCCGGTAAGACACGACTTATCGCCACTGGCAGCAGCCACTGGTAACAGGATTAGCAGAGCGAGGTATGTA
GGCGGTGCTACAGAGTTCTTGAAGTGGTGGCCTAACTACGGCTACACTAGAAGGACAGTATTTGGTATCT
GCGCTCTGCTGAAGCCAGTTACCTTCGGAAAAAGAGTTGGTAGCTCTTGATCCGGCAAACAAACCACCGC
TGGTAGCGGTGGTTTTTTTGTTTGCAAGCAGCAGATTACGCGCAGAAAAAAAGGATCTCAAGAAGATCCT
TTGATCTTTTCTACGGGGTCTGACGCTCAGTGGAACGAAAACTCACGTTAAGGGCTGATGAATCCCCTAA
TGATTTTTATCAAAATCATTAAGTTAAGGTAGATACACATCTTGTCATATGATCAAATGGTTTCGCCAAA
AATCAATAATCAGACAACAAAATGTGCGAACTCGATATTTTACACGACTCTCTTTACCAATTCTGCCCCG
AATTACACTTAAAACGACTCAACAGCTTAACGTTGGCTTGCCACGCCTTACTTGACTGTAAAACTCTCAC
TCTTACCGAACTTGGCCGTAACCTGCCAACCAAAGCGAGAACAAAACATAACATCAAACGAATCGACCGA
TTGTTAGGTAATCGTCACCTCCACAAAGAGCGACTCGCTGTATACCGTTGGCATGCTAGCTTTATCTGTT
CGGGCAATACGATGCCCATTGTACTTGTTGACTGGTCTGATATCCGTGAGCAAAAACGGCTTATGGTATT
GCGAGCTTCAGTCGCACTACACGGTCGTTCTGTTACTCTTTATGAGAAAGCGTTCCCGCTTTCAGAGCAA
TGTTCAAAGAAAGCTCATGACCAATTTCTAGCCGACCTTGCGAGCATTCTACCGAGTAACACCACACCGC
TCATTGTCAGTGATGCTGGCTTTAAAGTGCCATGGTATAAATCCGTTGAGAAGCTGGGTTGGTACTGGTT
AAGTCGAGTAAGAGGAAAAGTACAATATGCAGACCTAGGAGCGGAAAACTGGAAACCTATCAGCAACTTA
CATGATATGTCATCTAGTCACTCAAAGACTTTAGGCTATAAGAGGCTGACTAAAAGCAATCCAATCTCAT
GCCAAATTCTATTGTATAAATCTCGCTCTAAAGGCCGAAAAAATCAGCGCTCGACACGGACTCATTGTCA
CCACCCGTCACCTAAAATCTACTCAGCGTCGGCAAAGGAGCCATGGATTCTAGCAACTAACTTACCTGTT
GAAATTCGAACACCCAAACAACTTGTTAATATCTATTCGAAGCGAATGCAGATTGAAGAAACCTTCCGAG
ACTTGAAAAGTCCTGCCTACGGACTAGGCCTACGCCATAGCCGAACGAGCAGCTCAGAGCGTTTTGATAT
CATGCTGCTAATCGCCCTGATGCTTCAACTAACATGTTGGCTTGCGGGCGTTCATGCTCAGAAACAAGGT
TGGGACAAGCACTTCCAGGCTAACACAGTCAGAAATCGAAACGTACTCTCAACAGTTCGCTTAGGCATGG
AAGTTTTGCGGCATTCTGGCTACACAATAACAAGGGAAGACTTACTCGTGGCTGCAACCCTACTAGCTCA
AAATTTATTCACACATGGTTACGCTTTGGGGAAATTATGAGGGGATCTCTCAGCGTTAAGGGATTTTGGT
CATGCATTCTAGGTACTAAAACAATTCATCCAGTAAAATATAATATTTTATTTTCTCCCAATCAGGCTTG
ATCCCCAGTAAGTCAAAAAATAGCTCGACATACTGTTCTTCCCCGATATCCTCCCTGATCGACCGGACGC
AGAAGGCAATGTCATACCACTTGTCCGCCCTGCCGCTTCTCCCAAGATCAATAAAGCCACTTACTTTGCC
ATCTTTCACAAAGATGTTGCTGTCTCCCAGGTCGCCGTGGGAAAAGACAAGTTCCTCTTCGGGCTTTTCC
GTCTTTAAAAAATCATACAGCTCGCGCGGATCTTTAAATGGAGTGTCTTCTTCCCAGTTTTCGCAATCCA
CATCGGCCAGATCGTTATTCAGTAAGTAATCCAATTCGGCTAAGCGGCTGTCTAAGCTATTCGTATAGGG
ACAATCCGATATGTCGATGGAGTGAAAGAGCCTGATGCACTCCGCATACAGCTCGATAATCTTTTCAGGG
CTTTGTTCATCTTCATACTCTTCCGAGCAAAGGACGCCATCGGCCTCACTCATGAGCAGATTGCTCCAGC
CATCATGCCGTTCAAAGTGCAGGACCTTTGGAACAGGCAGCTTTCCTTCCAGCCATAGCATCATGTCCTT
TTCCCGTTCCACATCATAGGTGGTCCCTTTATACCGGCTGTCCGTCATTTTTAAATATAGGTTTTCATTT
TCTCCCACCAGCTTATATACCTTAGCAGGAGACATTCCTTCCGTATCTTTTACGCAGCGGTATTTTTCGA
TCAGTTTTTTCAATTCCGGTGATATTCTCATTTTAGCCATTTATTATTTCCTTCCTCTTTTCTACAGTAT
TTAAAGATACCCCAAGAAGCTAATTATAACAAGACGAACTCCAATTCACTGTTCCTTGCATTCTAAAACC
TTAAATACCAGAAAACAGCTTTTTCAAAGTTGTTTTCAAAGTTGGCGTATAACATAGTATCGACGGAGCC
GATTTTGAAACCGCGGTGATCACAGGCAGCAACGCTCTGTCATCGTTACAATCAACATGCTACCCTCCGC
GAGATCATCCGTGTTTCAAACCCGGCAGCTTAGTTGCCGTTCTTCCGAATAGCATCGGTAACATGAGCAA
AGTCTGCCGCCTTACAACGGCTCTCCCGCTGACGCCGTCCCGGACTGATGGGCTGCCTGTATCGAGTGGT
GATTTTGTGCCGAGCTGCCGGTCGGGGAGCTGTTGGCTGGCTGGTGGCAGGATATATTGTGGTGTAAACA
AATTGACGCTTAGACAACTTAATAACACATTGCGGACGTTTTTAATGTACTGAATTAACGCCGAATTAAT
TCGAGCTCGGATCTGATAATTTATTTGAAAATTCATAAGAAAAGCAAACGTTACATGAATTGATGAAACA
ATACAAAGACAGATAAAGCCACGCACATTTAGGATATTGGCCGAGATTACTGAATATTGAGTAAGATCAC
GGAATTTCTGACAGGAGCA
